>Addgene plasmid #115124 | AT3G47570 L7_pECIA2 | addgene full sequence | sequence record 298969 | Addgene NGS Result
GTAAAACGACGGCCAGTGAATTAATTCGTTGCAGGACAGGATGTGGTGCCCGATGTGACTAGCTCTTTGC
TGCAGGCCGTCCTATCCTCTGGTTCCGATAAGAGACCCAGAACTCCGGCCCCCCACCGCCCACCGCCACC
CCCATACATATGTGGTACGCAAGTAAGAGTGCCTGCGCATGCCCCATGTGCCCCACCAAGAGCTTTGCAT
CCCATACAAGTCCCCAAAGTGGAGAACCGAACCAATTCTTCGCGGGCAGAACAAAAGCTTCTGCACACGT
CTCCACTCGAATTTGGAGCCGGCCGGCGTGTGCAAAAGAGGTGAATCGAACGAAAGACCCGTGTGTAAAG
CCGCGTTTCCAAAATGTATAAAACCGAGAGCATCTGGCCAATGTGCATCAGTTGTGGTCAGCAGCAAAAT
CAAGTGAATCATCTCAGTGCAACTAAAGGGGGGATCCGATCTCAATATGAAGTTATGCATATTACTGGCC
GTCGTGGCCTTTGTTGGCCTCTCGCTCGGGACCGATGAAACTGATAGGCAAGCTTTGCTTCAGTTCAAGT
CTCAAGTTTCTGAAGACAAAAGAGTTGTCTTGTCCTCATGGAACCACTCATTCCCACTCTGCAATTGGAA
GGGCGTTACATGTGGCCGTAAAAACAAAAGAGTTACTCATCTGGAACTCGGAAGATTGCAACTAGGCGGA
GTGATATCACCATCCATTGGTAATCTATCGTTTCTTGTATCACTTGATCTCTATGAAAACTTTTTTGGTG
GTACTATTCCTCAAGAGGTGGGACAGTTGTCTAGACTCGAATACTTGGATATGGGCATAAATTATCTTAG
GGGACCGATTCCATTAGGTCTATACAATTGCTCTAGATTGTTGAACCTTCGTTTAGATTCAAATCGTCTT
GGGGGAAGTGTTCCTTCAGAGCTAGGATCATTGACGAACCTTGTTCAGTTAAATCTTTATGGAAACAATA
TGAGAGGAAAGCTCCCTACATCACTAGGAAACTTGACGTTACTAGAACAACTTGCATTGTCGCATAACAA
TCTGGAAGGAGAAATTCCGAGTGATGTAGCTCAACTGACTCAAATATGGAGTCTTCAATTAGTAGCCAAC
AATTTCTCCGGTGTTTTTCCTCCCGCTCTCTACAACTTGTCCTCACTTAAGCTTCTAGGTATCGGTTATA
ATCATTTCTCGGGTCGCCTTAGACCTGACTTAGGTATTCTACTACCAAATCTTCTATCGTTTAATATGGG
AGGGAATTATTTCACAGGGTCCATTCCAACAACTCTTTCCAATATCTCTACTCTTGAAAGATTGGGTATG
AATGAGAACAATCTGACAGGAAGTATTCCTACATTCGGAAATGTTCCAAATTTAAAATTGTTATTTCTTC
ATACCAATTCTTTAGGAAGTGATTCTTCTAGAGATCTTGAATTCCTCACTTCTTTGACAAACTGCACCCA
ACTAGAGACCTTAGGGATTGGCAGAAATAGGCTTGGGGGTGACTTGCCTATATCTATTGCGAACCTATCC
GCAAAACTCGTAACTCTAGACCTTGGAGGAACCCTCATTTCCGGAAGCATTCCTTATGACATTGGAAATC
TCATAAACCTACAAAAGCTTATTTTAGATCAAAATATGTTGAGTGGACCACTCCCAACCTCTCTTGGAAA
GCTTTTGAATTTGAGGTATTTAAGTCTATTTTCAAATAGATTATCAGGAGGTATACCAGCTTTTATAGGC
AACATGACTATGTTAGAAACACTTGATTTGTCCAACAATGGTTTTGAAGGTATTGTTCCTACAAGTCTTG
GCAACTGTAGTCACCTACTAGAATTGTGGATTGGGGATAATAAGTTGAATGGGACTATACCTCTGGAAAT
TATGAAAATTCAGCAGCTTCTTCGCCTAGACATGTCAGGAAATTCTTTGATCGGCTCTCTCCCGCAGGAT
ATCGGAGCGCTACAAAATCTTGGTACACTATCACTTGGGGATAATAAATTATCAGGGAAACTTCCACAAA
CTTTGGGAAACTGTCTTACAATGGAAAGTCTTTTTTTGGAAGGAAATTTGTTTTATGGAGATATTCCAGA
TTTAAAAGGGTTGGTGGGTGTTAAAGAAGTTGATTTGTCTAACAATGATCTCTCTGGAAGTATACCTGAA
TACTTTGCAAGCTTTTCCAAGTTGGAGTATCTCAATCTATCTTTTAACAATCTTGAGGGAAAGGTGCCAG
TGAAAGGAATATTTGAGAATGCTACTACAGTTTCCATAGTTGGGAACAATGATTTATGTGGAGGTATTAT
GGGGTTTCAACTAAAGCCATGCCTTTCGCAAGCACCATCTGTGGTGAAGAAGCATTCATCTCTGGAGGTG
CTGTTCCAGGGACCAGGGAGCGACAAAACTCACACATGCCCACCGTGCCCAGCACCTGAACTCCTGGGGG
GACCGTCAGTCTTCCTCTTCCCCCCAAAACCCAAGGACACCCTCATGATCTCCCGGACCCCTGAGGTCAC
ATGCGTGGTGGTGGACGTGAGCCACGAAGACCCTGAGGTCAAGTTCAACTGGTACGTGGACGGCGTGGAG
GTGCATAATGCCAAGACAAAGCCGCGGGAGGAGCAGTACAACAGCACGTACCGTGTGGTCAGCGTCCTCA
CCGTCCTGCACCAGGACTGGCTGAATGGCAAGGAGTACAAGTGCAAGGTCTCCAACAAAGCCCTCCCAGC
CCCCATCGAGAAAACCATCTCCAAAGCCAAAGGGCAGCCCCGAGAACCACAGGTGTACACCCTGCCCCCA
TCCCGGGAGGAGATGACCAAGAACCAGGTCAGCCTGACCTGCCTGGTCAAAGGCTTCTATCCCAGCGACA
TCGCCGTGGAGTGGGAGAGCAATGGGCAGCCGGAGAACAACTACAAGACCACGCCTCCCGTGCTGGACTC
CGACGGCTCCTTCTTCCTCTACAGCAAGCTCACCGTGGACAAGAGCAGGTGGCAGCAGGGGAACGTCTTC
TCATGCTCCGTGATGCATGAGGGTCTGCACAACCACTACACGCAGAAGAGCCTCTCCCTGTCTCCGGGTA
AATCTAGAGGGCCCTTCGAAGGTAAGCCTATCCCTAACCCTCTCCTCGGTCTCGATTCTACGCGTACCGG
TCATCATCACCATCACCATTGAGTTTAAACCCGCTGATCAGCCTCGACTGTGCCTTCTAAGGCCTGAGCT
CGCTGATCAGCCTCGATCGAGGATCCAGACATGATAAGATACATTGATGAGTTTGGACAAACCACAACTA
GAATGCAGTGAAAAAAATGCTTTATTTGTGAAATTTGTGATGCTATTGCTTTATTTGTAACCATTATAAG
CTGCAATAAACAAGTTAACAACAACAATTGCATTCATTTTATGTTTCAGGTTCAGGGGGAGGTGTGGGAG
GTTTTTTAAAGCAAGTAAAACCTCTACAAATGTGGTATGGCTGATTATGATCAGTCGACCTGCAGGCATG
CAAGCTTGGCGTAATCATGGTCATAGCTGTTTCCTGTGTGAAATTGTTATCCGCTCACAATTCCACACAA
CATACGAGCCGGAAGCATAAAGTGTAAAGCCTGGGGTGCCTAATGAGTGAGCTAACTCACATTAATTGCG
TTGCGCTCACTGCCCGCTTTCCAGTCGGGAAACCTGTCGTGCCAGCTGCATTAATGAATCGGCCAACGCG
CGGGGAGAGGCGGTTTGCGTATTGGGCGCTCTTCCGCTTCCTCGCTCACTGACTCGCTGCGCTCGGTCGT
TCGGCTGCGGCGAGCGGTATCAGCTCACTCAAAGGCGGTAATACGGTTATCCACAGAATCAGGGGATAAC
GCAGGAAAGAACATGTGAGCAAAAGGCCAGCAAAAGGCCAGGAACCGTAAAAAGGCCGCGTTGCTGGCGT
TTTTCCATAGGCTCCGCCCCCCTGACGAGCATCACAAAAATCGACGCTCAAGTCAGAGGTGGCGAAACCC
GACAGGACTATAAAGATACCAGGCGTTTCCCCCTGGAAGCTCCCTCGTGCGCTCTCCTGTTCCGACCCTG
CCGCTTACCGGATACCTGTCCGCCTTTCTCCCTTCGGGAAGCGTGGCGCTTTCTCATAGCTCACGCTGTA
GGTATCTCAGTTCGGTGTAGGTCGTTCGCTCCAAGCTGGGCTGTGTGCACGAACCCCCCGTTCAGCCCGA
CCGCTGCGCCTTATCCGGTAACTATCGTCTTGAGTCCAACCCGGTAAGACACGACTTATCGCCACTGGCA
GCAGCCACTGGTAACAGGATTAGCAGAGCGAGGTATGTAGGCGGTGCTACAGAGTTCTTGAAGTGGTGGC
CTAACTACGGCTACACTAGAAGAACAGTATTTGGTATCTGCGCTCTGCTGAAGCCAGTTACCTTCGGAAA
AAGAGTTGGTAGCTCTTGATCCGGCAAACAAACCACCGCTGGTAGCGGTGGTTTTTTTGTTTGCAAGCAG
CAGATTACGCGCAGAAAAAAAGGATCTCAAGAAGATCCTTTGATCTTTTCTACGGGGTCTGACGCTCAGT
GGAACGAAAACTCACGTTAAGGGATTTTGGTCATGAGATTATCAAAAAGGATCTTCACCTAGATCCTTTT
AAATTAAAAATGAAGTTTTAAATCAATCTAAAGTATATATGAGTAAACTTGGTCTGACAGTTACCAATGC
TTAATCAGTGAGGCACCTATCTCAGCGATCTGTCTATTTCGTTCATCCATAGTTGCCTGACTCCCCGTCG
TGTAGATAACTACGATACGGGAGGGCTTACCATCTGGCCCCAGTGCTGCAATGATACCGCGAGACCCACG
CTCACCGGCTCCAGATTTATCAGCAATAAACCAGCCAGCCGGAAGGGCCGAGCGCAGAAGTGGTCCTGCA
ACTTTATCCGCCTCCATCCAGTCTATTAATTGTTGCCGGGAAGCTAGAGTAAGTAGTTCGCCAGTTAATA
GTTTGCGCAACGTTGTTGCCATTGCTACAGGCATCGTGGTGTCACGCTCGTCGTTTGGTATGGCTTCATT
CAGCTCCGGTTCCCAACGATCAAGGCGAGTTACATGATCCCCCATGTTGTGCAAAAAAGCGGTTAGCTCC
TTCGGTCCTCCGATCGTTGTCAGAAGTAAGTTGGCCGCAGTGTTATCACTCATGGTTATGGCAGCACTGC
ATAATTCTCTTACTGTCATGCCATCCGTAAGATGCTTTTCTGTGACTGGTGAGTACTCAACCAAGTCATT
CTGAGAATAGTGTATGCGGCGACCGAGTTGCTCTTGCCCGGCGTCAATACGGGATAATACCGCGCCACAT
AGCAGAACTTTAAAAGTGCTCATCATTGGAAAACGTTCTTCGGGGCGAAAACTCTCAAGGATCTTACCGC
TGTTGAGATCCAGTTCGATGTAACCCACTCGTGCACCCAACTGATCTTCAGCATCTTTTACTTTCACCAG
CGTTTCTGGGTGAGCAAAAACAGGAAGGCAAAATGCCGCAAAAAAGGGAATAAGGGCGACACGGAAATGT
TGAATACTCATACTCTTCCTTTTTCAATATTATTGAAGCATTTATCAGGGTTATTGTCTCATGAGCGGAT
ACATATTTGAATGTATTTAGAAAAATAAACAAATAGGGGTTCCGCGCACATTTCCCCGAAAAGTGCCACC
TGACGTCTAAGAAACCATTATTATCATGACATTAACCTATAAAAATAGGCGTATCACGAGGCCCTTTCGT
CTCGCGCGTTTCGGTGATGACGGTGAAAACCTCTGACACATGCAGCTCCCGGAGACGGTCACAGCTTGTC
TGTAAGCGGATGCCGGGAGCAGACAAGCCCGTCAGGGCGCGTCAGCGGGTGTTGGCGGGTGTCGGGGCTG
GCTTAACTATGCGGCATCAGAGCAGATTGTACTGAGAGTGCACCATATGCGGTGTGAAATACCGCACAGA
TGCGTAAGGAGAAAATACCGCATCAGGCGCCATTCGCCATTCAGGCTGCGCAACTGTTGGGAAGGGCGAT
CGGTGCGGGCCTCTTCGCTATTACGCCAGCTGGCGAAAGGGGGATGTGCTGCAAGGCGATTAAGTTGGGT
AACGCCAGGGTTTTCCCAGTCACGACGTT
Features (pLannotate 1.2.2; 18 found; start..end, strand, type, name):
     23..449     +  promoter       MT promoter: Drosophila metallothionein promoter
    467..520     +  sig_peptide    BiP signal sequence: Drosophila BiP signal sequence
    473..2344    +  CDS            EFR (fragment): EFR_ARATH - Experimental evidence at protein level: Swiss-Prot protein existence level 1. Constitutes the pattern-recognition receptor (PPR) that determines the specific perception of elongation factor Tu (EF-Tu), a potent elicitor of the defense response to pathogen-associated molecular patterns (PAMPs); phosphorylates BIK1 upon elicitation to regulate immune responses such as defense hormone expression (e.g. jasmonic acid (JA) and salicylic acid (SA)) (PubMed:29649442). Reduces transformation by Rhizobium radiobacter probably by inducing plant defense during the interaction. Binding to the e
   2402..3082    +  CDS            IGHG1 (fragment): IGHG1_HUMAN - Experimental evidence at protein level: Swiss-Prot protein existence level 1. Constant region of immunoglobulin heavy chains. Immunoglobulins, also known as antibodies, are membrane-bound or secreted glycoproteins produced by B lymphocytes. In the recognition phase of humoral immunity, the membrane-bound immunoglobulins serve as receptors which, upon binding of a specific antigen, trigger the clonal expansion and differentiation of B lymphocytes into immunoglobulins- secreting plasma cells. Secreted immunoglobulins mediate the effector phase of humoral immunity, which results in
   3101..3142    +  CDS            V5 tag: epitope tag from simian virus 5
   3242..3376    -  polyA_signal   SV40 poly(A) signal: SV40 polyadenylation signal
   3399..3483    -  CDS            large T antigen (fragment): large T antigen from SV40 (simian virus 40)
   3483..3507    +  misc_feature   MCS (fragment): pUC18/19 multiple cloning site
   3544..3560    -  protein_bind   lac operator: The lac repressor binds to the lac operator to inhibit transcription in E. coli. This inhibition can be relieved by adding lactose or isopropyl-β-D-thiogalactopyranoside (IPTG). lac repressor encoded by lacI
   3568..3598    -  promoter       lac promoter: promoter for the E. coli lac operon
   3613..3634    -  protein_bind   CAP binding site: CAP binding activates transcription in the presence of cAMP. E. coli catabolite activator protein
   3647..3739    -  CDS            lacI (fragment): lac repressor; lacI; The lac repressor binds to the lac operator to inhibit transcription in E. coli. This inhibition can be relieved by adding lactose or isopropyl-β-D-thiogalactopyranoside (IPTG).
   3922..4510    -  rep_origin     ori: high-copy-number ColE1/pMB1/pBR322/pUC origin of replication
   4681..5541    -  CDS            AmpR: β-lactamase; bla; confers resistance to ampicillin, carbenicillin, and related antibiotics
   5542..5646    -  promoter       AmpR promoter: bla
   5741..5776    +  CDS            rop (fragment): Rop protein, which maintains plasmids at low copy number; rop
   5878..5977    +  misc_feature   bom (fragment): basis of mobility region from pBR322
   5983..21      -  CDS            lacZα (fragment) (across the origin): LacZα fragment of β-galactosidase; lacZ fragment
