[The description below was written by a language model from this plasmid's Addgene catalogue record and pLannotate feature annotations shown in this document.]
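Description:
AT3G47570 L7_pECIA2 is an insect-cell expression plasmid built on the pECIA2 backbone and designed for secreted production of a plant receptor ectodomain in Drosophila cell culture. It is maintained in E. coli as a high-copy plasmid through a ColE1/pUC-type origin and selected with ampicillin via the β-lactamase gene. The remaining bacterial elements in the annotation (lac promoter/operator, and lacZα, lacI, rop and bom fragments) are backbone remnants with no evident role in the expression cassette.

The payload is the extracellular domain of the Arabidopsis thaliana leucine-rich repeat receptor kinase encoded by AT3G47570, inserted by ligation-independent cloning. The automated annotation labels this region as an EFR fragment, which most likely reflects sequence similarity to that related LRR receptor kinase rather than the true identity; the catalogue entry names the gene as AT3G47570. Transcription is driven by the Drosophila metallothionein promoter, which is induced by copper sulfate. A Drosophila BiP signal sequence at the N terminus directs the protein into the secretory pathway. Downstream, the ectodomain is fused in frame to a human IgG1 Fc region, followed by a V5 epitope and, according to the record, a hexahistidine tag that the feature table does not separately annotate. An SV40 polyadenylation signal follows the cassette. The Fc portion allows capture and is expected to dimerise the fusion, while V5 and His tags support detection and purification.

This construct is the bait member of a bait/prey pair and is meant to be used with the matching pECIA14 prey vector. The associated study used such pairs to map extracellular interactions among Arabidopsis LRR receptor kinases.
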