Addgene plasmid #115124: AT3G47570 L7_pECIA2
Purpose: Bait vector AT3G47570 L7_pECIA2 should be used with prey vector AT3G47570 L7_pECIA14.
Depositing lab: Youssef Belkhadir. Depositing organization: Gregor Mendel Institute of Molecular Plant Biology. Publication: An extracellular network of Arabidopsis leucine-rich repeat receptor kinases. Smakowska-Luzan E, Mott GA, Parys K, Stegmann M, Howton TC, Layeghifard M, Neuhold J, Lehner A, Kong J, Grunwald K, Weinberger N, Satbhai SB, Mayer D, Busch W, Madalinski M, Stolt-Bergner P, Provart NJ, Mukhtar MS, Zipfel C, Desveaux D, Guttman DS, Belkhadir Y. Nature. 2018 Jan 18;553(7688):342-346. doi: 10.1038/nature25184. Epub 2018 Jan 10. PubMed 29320478.
Backbone
  Vector backbone: pECIA2
  Backbone manufacturer: Chris Garcia (Addgene plasmid # 47032)
  Vector type: Insect Expression
Growth in bacteria
  Bacterial resistance: Ampicillin, 100 μg/mL
  Growth temperature: 37°C
  Growth strain: DH5alpha
  Copy number: High Copy
Gene/Insert
  Gene/Insert name: AT3G47570
  Species: A. thaliana (mustard weed)
  Entrez Gene: AT3G47570 (a.k.a. AT3G47570)
  Promoter: Metallothionein (Copper-Inducible)
  Tag / fusion protein: Fc, V5 and hexahistidine tags (C terminal on backbone)
  Cloning method: Ligation Independent Cloning
Terms and licenses: Academic/Nonprofit Terms; Industry Terms: Not Available to Industry
Depositor comments: Plasmid for secreted expression in Drosophila cell culture by induction via CuSO4. Insert is an extracellular domain of indicated LRR-RK, C-terminally tagged with Fc, V5 and hexahistidine tags. Insert Protein Sequence: TDETDRQALLQFKSQVSEDKRVVLSSWNHSFPLCNWKGVTCGRKNKRVTHLELGRLQLGGVISPSIGNLSFLVSLDLYENFFGGTIPQEVGQLSRLEYLDMGINYLRGPIPLGLYNCSRLLNLRLDSNRLGGSVPSELGSLTNLVQLNLYGNNMRGKLPTSLGNLTLLEQLALSHNNLEGEIPSDVAQLTQIWSLQLVANNFSGVFPPALYNLSSLKLLGIGYNHFSGRLRPDLGILLPNLLSFNMGGNYFTGSIPTTLSNISTLERLGMNENNLTGSIPTFGNVPNLKLLFLHTNSLGSDSSRDLEFLTSLTNCTQLETLGIGRNRLGGDLPISIANLSAKLVTLDLGGTLISGSIPYDIGNLINLQKLILDQNMLSGPLPTSLGKLLNLRYLSLFSNRLSGGIPAFIGNMTMLETLDLSNNGFEGIVPTSLGNCSHLLELWIGDNKLNGTIPLEIMKIQQLLRLDMSGNSLIGSLPQDIGALQNLGTLSLGDNKLSGKLPQTLGNCLTMESLFLEGNLFYGDIPDLKGLVGVKEVDLSNNDLSGSIPEYFASFSKLEYLNLSFNNLEGKVPVKGIFENATTVSIVGNNDLCGGIMGFQLKPCLSQAPSVVKKHSS
How to cite: AT3G47570 L7_pECIA2 was a gift from Youssef Belkhadir (Addgene plasmid # 115124 ; http://n2t.net/addgene:115124 ; RRID:Addgene_115124)
